>Addgene plasmid #81586 | pDONR223_SYCP1_p.E509K | addgene full sequence | sequence record 167057 | Addgene NGS Result
GGCAGTTCCCTACTCTCGCGTTAACGCTAGCATGGATGTTTTCCCAGTCACGACGTTGTAAAACGACGGC
CAGTCTTAAGCTCGGGCCCCAAATAATGATTTTATTTTGACTGATAGTGACCTGTTCGTTGCAACAAATT
GATGAGCAATGCTTTTTTATAATGCCAACTTTGTACAAAAAAGTTGGCACCATGGAAAAGCAAAAGCCCT
TTGCATTGTTCGTACCACCGAGATCAAGCAGCAGTCAGGTGTCTGCGGTGAAACCTCAGACCCTGGGAGG
CGATTCCACTTTCTTCAAGAGTTTCAACAAATGTACTGAAGATGATTTTGAGTTTCCATTTGCAAAGACT
AATCTCTCCAAAAATGGGGAAAACATTGATTCAGATCCTGCTTTACAAAAAGTTAATTTCTTGCCCGTGC
TTGAGCAGGTTGGTAATTCTGACTGTCACTATCAGGAAGGACTAAAAGACTCTGATTTGGAGAATTCAGA
GGGATTGAGCAGAGTGTATTCAAAACTGTATAAGGAGGCTGAAAAGATAAAAAAATGGAAAGTAAGTACA
GAAGCTGAACTGAGACAGAAAGAAAGTAAGTTGCAAGAAAACAGAAAGATAATTGAAGCACAGCGAAAAG
CCATTCAGGAACTGCAATTTGGAAATGAAAAAGTAAGTTTGAAATTAGAAGAAGGAATACAAGAAAATAA
AGATTTAATAAAAGAGAATAATGCCACAAGGCATTTATGTAATCTACTCAAAGAAACCTGTGCTAGATCT
GCAGAAAAGACAAAGAAATATGAATATGAACGGGAAGAAACCAGGCAAGTTTATATGGATCTAAATAATA
ACATTGAGAAAATGATAACAGCTTTTGAGGAACTTCGTGTGCAAGCTGAGAATTCCAGACTGGAAATGCA
TTTTAAGTTAAAGGAAGATTATGAAAAAATCCAACACCTTGAACAAGAATACAAGAAGGAAATAAATGAC
AAGGAAAAGCAGGTATCACTACTATTGATCCAAATCACTGAGAAAGAAAATAAAATGAAAGATTTAACAT
TTCTGCTAGAGGAATCCAGAGATAAAGTTAATCAATTAGAGGAAAAGACAAAATTACAGAGTGAAAACTT
AAAACAATCAATTGAGAAACAGCATCATTTGACTAAAGAACTAGAAGATATTAAAGTGTCATTACAAAGA
AGTGTGAGTACTCAAAAGGCTTTAGAGGAAGATTTACAGATAGCAACAAAAACAATTTGTCAGCTAACTG
AAGAAAAAGAAACTCAAATGGAAGAATCTAATAAAGCTAGAGCTGCTCATTCGTTTGTGGTTACTGAATT
TGAAACTACTGTCTGCAGCTTGGAAGAATTATTGAGAACAGAACAGCAAAGATTGGAAAAAAATGAAGAT
CAATTGAAAATACTTACCATGGAGCTTCAAAAGAAATCAAGTGAGCTGGAAGAGATGACTAAGCTTACAA
ATAACAAAGAAGTAGAACTTGAAGAATTGAAAAAAGTCTTGGGAGAAAAGGAAACACTTTTATATGAAAA
TAAACAATTTGAGAAGATTGCTGAAGAATTAAAAGGAACAGAACAAGAACTAATTGGTCTTCTCCAAGCC
AGAGAGAAAGAAGTACATGATTTGGAAATACAGTTAACTGCCATTACCACAAGTGAACAGTATTATTCAA
AAGAGGTTAAAGATCTAAAAACTGAGCTTGAAAACAAGAAGCTTAAGAATACTGAATTAACTTCACACTG
CAACAAGCTTTCACTAGAAAACAAAGAGCTCACACAGGAAACAAGTGATATGACCCTAGAACTCAAGAAT
CAGCAAGAAGATATTAATAATAACAAAAAGCAAGAAGAAAGGATGTTGAAACAAATAGAAAATCTTCAAG
AAACAGAAACCCAATTAAGAAATGAACTAGAATATGTGAGAGAAGAGCTAAAACAGAAAAGAGATGAAGT
TAAATGTAAATTGGACAAGAGTGAAGAAAATTGTAACAATTTAAGGAAACAAGTTGAAAATAAAAACAAG
TATATTGAAGAACTTCAGCAGGAGAATAAGGCCTTGAAAAAAAAAGGTACAGCAGAAAGCAAGCAACTGA
ATGTTTATGAGATAAAGGTCAATAAATTAGAGTTAGAACTAGAAAGTGCCAAACAGAAATTTGGAGAAAT
CACAGACACCTATCAGAAAGAAATTGAGGACAAAAAGATATCAGAAGAAAATCTTTTGGAAGAGGTTGAG
AAAGCAAAAGTAATAGCTGATGAAGCAGTAAAATTACAGAAAGAAATTGATAAGCGATGTCAACATAAAA
TAGCTGAAATGGTAGCACTTATGGAAAAACATAAGCACCAATATGATAAGATCATTGAAGAAAGAGACTC
AGAATTAGGACTTTATAAGAGCAAAGAACAAGAACAGTCATCACTGAGAGCATCTTTGGAGATTGAACTA
TCCAATCTCAAAGCTGAACTTTTGTCTGTTAAGAAGCAACTTGAAATAGAAAGAGAAGAGAAGGAAAAAC
TCAAAAGAGAGGCAAAAGAAAACACAGCTACTCTTAAAGAAAAAAAAGACAAGAAAACACAAACATTTTT
ATTGGAAACACCTGAAATTTATTGGAAATTGGATTCTAAAGCAGTTCCTTCACAAACTGTATCTCGAAAT
TTCACATCAGTTGATCATGGCATATCCAAAGATAAAAGAGACTATCTGTGGACATCTGCCAAAAATACTT
TATCTACACCATTGCCAAAGGCATATACAGTGAAGACACCAACAAAACCAAAACTACAGCAAAGAGAAAA
CTTGAATATACCCATTGAAGAAAGTAAAAAAAAGAGAAAAATGGCCTTTGAATTTGATATTAATTCAGAT
AGTTCAGAAACTACTGATCTTTTGAGCATGGTTTCAGAAGAAGAGACATTGAAAACACTGTATAGGAACA
ATAATCCACCAGCTTCTCATCTTTGTGTCAAAACACCAAAAAAGGCCCCTTCATCTCTAACAACCCCTGG
ATCTACACTGAAGTTTGGAGCTATAAGAAAAATGCGGGAGGACCGTTGGGCTGTAATTGCTAAAATGGAT
AGAAAAAAAAAACTAAAAGAAGCTGAAAAGTTATTTGTTTGATTGCCAACTTTCTTGTACAAAGTTGGCA
TTATAAGAAAGCATTGCTTATCAATTTGTTGCAACGAACAGGTCACTATCAGTCAAAATAAAATCATTAT
TTGCCATCCAGCTGATATCCCCTATAGTGAGTCGTATTACATGGTCATAGCTGTTTCCTGGCAGCTCTGG
CCCGTGTCTCAAAATCTCTGATGTTACATTGCACAAGATAAAAATATATCATCATGCCTCCTCTAGACCA
GCCAGGACAGAAATGCCTCGACTTCGCTGCTACCCAAGGTTGCCGGGTGACGCACACCGTGGAAACGGAT
GAAGGCACGAACCCAGTGGACATAAGCCTGTTCGGTTCGTAAGCTGTAATGCAAGTAGCGTATGCGCTCA
CGCAACTGGTCCAGAACCTTGACCGAACGCAGCGGTGGTAACGGCGCAGTGGCGGTTTTCATGGCTTGTT
ATGACTGTTTTTTTGGGGTACAGTCTATGCCTCGGGCATCCAAGCAGCAAGCGCGTTACGCCGTGGGTCG
ATGTTTGATGTTATGGAGCAGCAACGATGTTACGCAGCAGGGCAGTCGCCCTAAAACAAAGTTAAACATT
ATGAGGGAAGCGGTGATCGCCGAAGTATCGACTCAACTATCAGAGGTAGTTGGCGTCATCGAGCGCCATC
TCGAACCGACGTTGCTGGCCGTACATTTGTACGGCTCCGCAGTGGATGGCGGCCTGAAGCCACACAGTGA
TATTGATTTGCTGGTTACGGTGACCGTAAGGCTTGATGAAACAACGCGGCGAGCTTTGATCAACGACCTT
TTGGAAACTTCGGCTTCCCCTGGAGAGAGCGAGATTCTCCGCGCTGTAGAAGTCACCATTGTTGTGCACG
ACGACATCATTCCGTGGCGTTATCCAGCTAAGCGCGAACTGCAATTTGGAGAATGGCAGCGCAATGACAT
TCTTGCAGGTATCTTCGAGCCAGCCACGATCGACATTGATCTGGCTATCTTGCTGACAAAAGCAAGAGAA
CATAGCGTTGCCTTGGTAGGTCCAGCGGCGGAGGAACTCTTTGATCCGGTTCCTGAACAGGATCTATTTG
AGGCGCTAAATGAAACCTTAACGCTATGGAACTCGCCGCCCGACTGGGCTGGCGATGAGCGAAATGTAGT
GCTTACGTTGTCCCGCATTTGGTACAGCGCAGTAACCGGCAAAATCGCGCCGAAGGATGTCGCTGCCGAC
TGGGCAATGGAGCGCCTGCCGGCCCAGTATCAGCCCGTCATACTTGAAGCTAGACAGGCTTATCTTGGAC
AAGAAGAAGATCGCTTGGCCTCGCGCGCAGATCAGTTGGAAGAATTTGTCCACTACGTGAAAGGCGAGAT
CACCAAGGTAGTCGGCAAATAACCCTCGAGCCACCCATGACCAAAATCCCTTAACGTGAGTTACGCGTCG
TTCCACTGAGCGTCAGACCCCGTAGAAAAGATCAAAGGATCTTCTTGAGATCCTTTTTTTCTGCGCGTAA
TCTGCTGCTTGCAAACAAAAAAACCACCGCTACCAGCGGTGGTTTGTTTGCCGGATCAAGAGCTACCAAC
TCTTTTTCCGAAGGTAACTGGCTTCAGCAGAGCGCAGATACCAAATACTGTTCTTCTAGTGTAGCCGTAG
TTAGGCCACCACTTCAAGAACTCTGTAGCACCGCCTACATACCTCGCTCTGCTAATCCTGTTACCAGTGG
CTGCTGCCAGTGGCGATAAGTCGTGTCTTACCGGGTTGGACTCAAGACGATAGTTACCGGATAAGGCGCA
GCGGTCGGGCTGAACGGGGGGTTCGTGCACACAGCCCAGCTTGGAGCGAACGACCTACACCGAACTGAGA
TACCTACAGCGTGAGCTATGAGAAAGCGCCACGCTTCCCGAAGGGAGAAAGGCGGACAGGTATCCGGTAA
GCGGCAGGGTCGGAACAGGAGAGCGCACGAGGGAGCTTCCAGGGGGAAACGCCTGGTATCTTTATAGTCC
TGTCGGGTTTCGCCACCTCTGACTTGAGCGTCGATTTTTGTGATGCTCGTCAGGGGGGCGGAGCCTATGG
AAAAACGCCAGCAACGCGGCCTTTTTACGGTTCCTGGCCTTTTGCTGGCCTTTTGCTCACATGTTCTTTC
CTGCGTTATCCCCTGATTCTGTGGATAACCGTATTACCGCCTTTGAGTGAGCTGATACCGCTCGCCGCAG
CCGAACGACCGAGCGCAGCGAGTCAGTGAGCGAGGAAGCGGAAGAGCGCCCAATACGCAAACCGCCTCTC
CCCGCGCGTTGGCCGATTCATTAATGCAGCTGGCACGACAGGTTTCCCGACTGGAAAGCGGGCAGTGAGC
GCAACGCAATTAATACGCGTACCGCTAGCCAGGAAGAGTTTGTAGAAACGCAAAAAGGCCATCCGTCAGG
ATGGCCTTCTGCTTAGTTTGATGCCTGGCAGTTTATGGCGGGCGTCCTGCCCGCCACCCTCCGGGCCGTT
GCTTCACAACGTTCAAATCCGCTCCCGGCGGATTTGTCCTACTCAGGAGAGCGTTCACCGACAAACAACA
GATAAAACGAAAGGCCCAGTCTTCCGACTGAGCCTTTCGTTTTATTTGATGCCT
Features (pLannotate 1.2.2; 12 found; start..end, strand, type, name):
     38..74      -  CDS            lacZα (fragment): LacZα fragment of β-galactosidase; lacZ fragment
     91..186     +  protein_bind   attL3: mutant version of attL; recombination site for the Gateway® LR reaction LR Clonase™
    192..3119    +  CDS            SYCP1: SYCP1_HUMAN - Also known as SCP1 From Homo sapiens (Human).
   3127..3222    -  protein_bind   attL3: mutant version of attL; recombination site for the Gateway® LR reaction LR Clonase™
   3241..3259    -  promoter       T7 promoter: promoter for bacteriophage T7 RNA polymerase
   3449..3472    +  promoter       Pc promoter (fragment): intI1 (promoter lies within the coding sequence); class 1 integron promoter
   3648..3704    +  CDS            GmR (fragment): gentamycin acetyltransferase; aacC1; confers resistance to gentamycin
   3711..4502    +  CDS            SmR: aminoglycoside adenylyltransferase (Murphy, 1985); aadA; confers resistance to spectinomycin and streptomycin
   4595..5183    +  rep_origin     ori: high-copy-number ColE1/pMB1/pBR322/pUC origin of replication
   5366..5458    +  CDS            lacI (fragment): lac repressor; lacI; The lac repressor binds to the lac operator to inhibit transcription in E. coli. This inhibition can be relieved by adding lactose or isopropyl-β-D-thiogalactopyranoside (IPTG).
   5513..5540    -  terminator     rrnB T2 terminator: transcription terminator T2 from the E. coli rrnB gene
   5672..5715    +  terminator     rrnB T1 terminator: Escherichia coli rrnB; transcription terminator T1 from the E. coli rrnB gene
