[The description below was written by a language model from this plasmid's Addgene catalogue record and pLannotate feature annotations shown in this document.]
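Description:
pDONR223_SYCP1_p.E509K is a Gateway entry clone built on the Invitrogen pDONR223 backbone and carrying the human SYCP1 open reading frame (synaptonemal complex protein 1, also known as SCP1 or CT8) with an E509K missense substitution. It belongs to the Target Accelerator Plasmid Collection, a set of wild-type and variant ORF clones assembled for systematic functional testing of rare cancer-associated alleles. The plasmid is maintained in E. coli at high copy through a ColE1/pUC-type origin and is selected with spectinomycin via the aadA (SmR) aminoglycoside adenylyltransferase gene. That gene sits downstream of a class 1 integron Pc promoter fragment and a short remnant of a gentamicin resistance gene.

In the 5.7 kb sequenced record, the roughly 2.9 kb SYCP1 coding sequence is flanked on both sides by attL recombination sites. The automated annotation labels both as attL3, which probably reflects imprecise matching among attL variants rather than two identical sites. These sites allow the ORF to be moved by an LR Clonase reaction into any compatible Gateway destination vector. The entry clone has no promoter driving the insert, so it is a shuttle and archival reagent rather than an expression construct. A T7 promoter lies beyond the downstream attL site, oriented back toward the insert, and rrnB T1 and T2 terminators insulate the cassette from read-through transcription. Small lacZα and lacI fragments are backbone remnants. The clone is in the "closed" configuration, with a stop codon immediately after the ORF, so destination vectors can add N-terminal tags but C-terminal fusions will not be translated. It is typically used to generate expression constructs for comparing the E509K variant with wild-type SYCP1 in cell-based assays.
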