Addgene plasmid #81586: pDONR223_SYCP1_p.E509K
Purpose: Gateway Donor vector containing SYCP1 , part of the Target Accelerator Plasmid Collection.
Depositing lab: Jesse Boehm & William Hahn & David Root. Depositing organization: Broad Institute. Publication: Systematic Functional Interrogation of Rare Cancer Variants Identifies Oncogenic Alleles. Kim E, Ilic N, Shrestha Y, Zou L, Kamburov A, Zhu C, Yang X, Lubonja R, Tran N, Nguyen C, Lawrence MS, Piccioni F, Bagul M, Doench JG, Chouinard CR, Wu X, Hogstrom L, Natoli T, Tamayo P, Horn H, Corsello SM, Lage K, Root DE, Subramanian A, Golub TR, Getz G, Boehm JS, Hahn WC. Cancer Discov. 2016 Jul;6(7):714-26. doi: 10.1158/2159-8290.CD-16-0160. Epub 2016 May 4. PubMed 27147599.
Backbone
  Vector backbone: pDONR223
  Backbone manufacturer: Invitrogen
  Backbone size w/o insert (bp): 2790
  Vector type: Gateway Entry vector
Growth in bacteria
  Bacterial resistance: Spectinomycin, 50 μg/mL
  Growth temperature: 37°C
  Growth strain: DH5alpha
  Copy number: High Copy
Gene/Insert
  Gene/Insert name: SYCP1
  Species: H. sapiens (human)
  Mutation: E509K
  GenBank ID: NM_003176.3
  Entrez Gene: SYCP1 (a.k.a. CT8, HOM-TES-14, SCP-1, SCP1)
  Promoter: None
  Cloning method: Gateway Cloning
  Sequencing primers: 5′ M13pUC-fwd; 3′ M13-Rev
Terms and licenses: Academic/Nonprofit Terms; Industry Terms: Not Available to Industry
Depositor comments: Closed state: stop codon immediately follows insert
How to cite: pDONR223_SYCP1_p.E509K was a gift from Jesse Boehm & William Hahn & David Root (Addgene plasmid # 81586 ; http://n2t.net/addgene:81586 ; RRID:Addgene_81586)
