>Addgene plasmid #81586 | pDONR223_SYCP1_p.E509K | depositor partial sequence | sequence record 154905 | Insert sequence
ATGGAAAAGCAAAAGCCCTTTGCATTGTTCGTACCACCGAGATCAAGCAGCAGTCAGGTGTCTGCGGTGA
AACCTCAGACCCTGGGAGGCGATTCCACTTTCTTCAAGAGTTTCAACAAATGTACTGAAGATGATTTTGA
GTTTCCATTTGCAAAGACTAATCTCTCCAAAAATGGGGAAAACATTGATTCAGATCCTGCTTTACAAAAA
GTTAATTTCTTGCCCGTGCTTGAGCAGGTTGGTAATTCTGACTGTCACTATCAGGAAGGACTAAAAGACT
CTGATTTGGAGAATTCAGAGGGATTGAGCAGAGTGTATTCAAAACTGTATAAGGAGGCTGAAAAGATAAA
AAAATGGAAAGTAAGTACAGAAGCTGAACTGAGACAGAAAGAAAGTAAGTTGCAAGAAAACAGAAAGATA
ATTGAAGCACAGCGAAAAGCCATTCAGGAACTGCAATTTGGAAATGAAAAAGTAAGTTTGAAATTAGAAG
AAGGAATACAAGAAAATAAAGATTTAATAAAAGAGAATAATGCCACAAGGCATTTATGTAATCTACTCAA
AGAAACCTGTGCTAGATCTGCAGAAAAGACAAAGAAATATGAATATGAACGGGAAGAAACCAGGCAAGTT
TATATGGATCTAAATAATAACATTGAGAAAATGATAACAGCTTTTGAGGAACTTCGTGTGCAAGCTGAGA
ATTCCAGACTGGAAATGCATTTTAAGTTAAAGGAAGATTATGAAAAAATCCAACACCTTGAACAAGAATA
CAAGAAGGAAATAAATGACAAGGAAAAGCAGGTATCACTACTATTGATCCAAATCACTGAGAAAGAAAAT
AAAATGAAAGATTTAACATTTCTGCTAGAGGAATCCAGAGATAAAGTTAATCAATTAGAGGAAAAGACAA
AATTACAGAGTGAAAACTTAAAACAATCAATTGAGAAACAGCATCATTTGACTAAAGAACTAGAAGATAT
TAAAGTGTCATTACAAAGAAGTGTGAGTACTCAAAAGGCTTTAGAGGAAGATTTACAGATAGCAACAAAA
ACAATTTGTCAGCTAACTGAAGAAAAAGAAACTCAAATGGAAGAATCTAATAAAGCTAGAGCTGCTCATT
CGTTTGTGGTTACTGAATTTGAAACTACTGTCTGCAGCTTGGAAGAATTATTGAGAACAGAACAGCAAAG
ATTGGAAAAAAATGAAGATCAATTGAAAATACTTACCATGGAGCTTCAAAAGAAATCAAGTGAGCTGGAA
GAGATGACTAAGCTTACAAATAACAAAGAAGTAGAACTTGAAGAATTGAAAAAAGTCTTGGGAGAAAAGG
AAACACTTTTATATGAAAATAAACAATTTGAGAAGATTGCTGAAGAATTAAAAGGAACAGAACAAGAACT
AATTGGTCTTCTCCAAGCCAGAGAGAAAGAAGTACATGATTTGGAAATACAGTTAACTGCCATTACCACA
AGTGAACAGTATTATTCAAAAGAGGTTAAAGATCTAAAAACTGAGCTTGAAAACAAGAAGCTTAAGAATA
CTGAATTAACTTCACACTGCAACAAGCTTTCACTAGAAAACAAAGAGCTCACACAGGAAACAAGTGATAT
GACCCTAGAACTCAAGAATCAGCAAGAAGATATTAATAATAACAAAAAGCAAGAAGAAAGGATGTTGAAA
CAAATAGAAAATCTTCAAGAAACAGAAACCCAATTAAGAAATGAACTAGAATATGTGAGAGAAGAGCTAA
AACAGAAAAGAGATGAAGTTAAATGTAAATTGGACAAGAGTGAAGAAAATTGTAACAATTTAAGGAAACA
AGTTGAAAATAAAAACAAGTATATTGAAGAACTTCAGCAGGAGAATAAGGCCTTGAAAAAAAAAGGTACA
GCAGAAAGCAAGCAACTGAATGTTTATGAGATAAAGGTCAATAAATTAGAGTTAGAACTAGAAAGTGCCA
AACAGAAATTTGGAGAAATCACAGACACCTATCAGAAAGAAATTGAGGACAAAAAGATATCAGAAGAAAA
TCTTTTGGAAGAGGTTGAGAAAGCAAAAGTAATAGCTGATGAAGCAGTAAAATTACAGAAAGAAATTGAT
AAGCGATGTCAACATAAAATAGCTGAAATGGTAGCACTTATGGAAAAACATAAGCACCAATATGATAAGA
TCATTGAAGAAAGAGACTCAGAATTAGGACTTTATAAGAGCAAAGAACAAGAACAGTCATCACTGAGAGC
ATCTTTGGAGATTGAACTATCCAATCTCAAAGCTGAACTTTTGTCTGTTAAGAAGCAACTTGAAATAGAA
AGAGAAGAGAAGGAAAAACTCAAAAGAGAGGCAAAAGAAAACACAGCTACTCTTAAAGAAAAAAAAGACA
AGAAAACACAAACATTTTTATTGGAAACACCTGAAATTTATTGGAAATTGGATTCTAAAGCAGTTCCTTC
ACAAACTGTATCTCGAAATTTCACATCAGTTGATCATGGCATATCCAAAGATAAAAGAGACTATCTGTGG
ACATCTGCCAAAAATACTTTATCTACACCATTGCCAAAGGCATATACAGTGAAGACACCAACAAAACCAA
AACTACAGCAAAGAGAAAACTTGAATATACCCATTGAAGAAAGTAAAAAAAAGAGAAAAATGGCCTTTGA
ATTTGATATTAATTCAGATAGTTCAGAAACTACTGATCTTTTGAGCATGGTTTCAGAAGAAGAGACATTG
AAAACACTGTATAGGAACAATAATCCACCAGCTTCTCATCTTTGTGTCAAAACACCAAAAAAGGCCCCTT
CATCTCTAACAACCCCTGGATCTACACTGAAGTTTGGAGCTATAAGAAAAATGCGGGAGGACCGTTGGGC
TGTAATTGCTAAAATGGATAGAAAAAAAAAACTAAAAGAAGCTGAAAAGTTATTTGTT
